Addgene plasmid #230212: AiP12469 - pAAV-AiE0509h-minBG-SYFP2-WPRE3-BGHpA (Alias: CN2469)
Purpose: AiE0509h is an enhancer sequence, designed to drive AAV-mediated transgene expression in specific populations of brain cells
Depositing lab: Allen Institute for Brain Science & Boaz Levi. Depositing organization: Allen Institute. Publication: A suite of enhancer AAVs and transgenic mouse lines for genetic access to cortical cell types. Ben-Simon Y, Hooper M, Narayan S, Daigle TL, Dwivedi D, Way SW, Oster A, Stafford DA, Mich JK, Taormina MJ, Martinez RA, Opitz-Araya X, Roth JR, Alexander JR, Allen S, Amster A, Arbuckle J, Ayala A, Baker PM, Bakken TE, Barcelli T, Barta S, Bendrick J, Bertagnolli D, Bielstein C, Bishwakarma P, Bowlus J, Boyer G, Brouner K, Casian B, Casper T, Chakka AB, Chakrabarty R, Chance RK, Chavan S, Clark M, Colbert K, Collman F, Daniel S, Departee M, DiValentin P, Donadio N, Dotson N, Egdorf T, Fliss T, Gabitto M, Garcia J, Gary A, Gasperini M, Gloe J, Goldy J, Gore BB, Graybuck L, Greisman N, Haeseleer F, Halterman C, Haradon Z, Hastings SD, Helback O, Ho W, Hockemeyer D, Huang C, Huff S, Hunker A, Johansen N, Jones D, Juneau Z, Kalmbach B, Kannan M, Khem S, Kussick E, Kutsal R, Larsen R, Lee C, Lee AY, Leibly M, Lenz GH, Li S, Liang E, Lusk N, Madigan Z, Malloy J, Malone J, McCue R, Melchor J, Mollenkopf T, Moosman S, Morin E, Newman D, Ng L, Ngo K, Omstead V, Otto S, Oyama A, Pena N, Pham T, Phillips E, Pom CA, Potekhina L, Ransford S, Ray PL, Rette D, Reynoldson C, Rimorin C, Rocha D, Ruiz A, Sanchez REA, Sawyer L, Sedeno-Cortes A, Sevigny JP, Shapovalova N, Shepard N, Shulga L, Sigler AR, Siverts L, Soliman S, Somasundaram S, Staats B, Stewart K, Szelenyi E, Tieu M, Trader C, Tran A, van Velthoven CTJ, Walker M, Wang Y, Weed N, Wirthlin M, Wood T, Wynalda B, Yao Z, Zhou T, Ariza J, Dee N, Reding M, Ronellenfitch K, Mufti S, Sunkin SM, Smith KA, Esposito L, Waters J, Thyagarajan B, Yao S, Lein ES, Zeng H, Levi BP, Ngai J, Ting JT, Tasic B. Cell. 2025 May 16:S0092-8674(25)00513-6. doi: 10.1016/j.cell.2025.05.002. PubMed 40403729.
Backbone
  Vector backbone: pAAV2
  Vector type: AAV
Growth in bacteria
  Bacterial resistance: Ampicillin, 100 μg/mL
  Growth temperature: 37°C
  Growth strain: NEB Stable
  Copy number: High Copy
Gene/Insert
  Gene/Insert name: SYFP2
  Species: Synthetic
  Promoter: minBG
  Cloning method: Gibson Cloning
Terms and licenses: Academic/Nonprofit Terms; Industry Terms: Not Available to Industry
How to cite: AiP12469 - pAAV-AiE0509h-minBG-SYFP2-WPRE3-BGHpA (Alias: CN2469) was a gift from Allen Institute for Brain Science & Boaz Levi (Addgene plasmid # 230212 ; http://n2t.net/addgene:230212 ; RRID:Addgene_230212)
