[The description below was written by a language model from this plasmid's Addgene catalogue record and pLannotate feature annotations shown in this document.]
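Description:
AiP12469 - pAAV-AiE0509h-minBG-SYFP2-WPRE3-BGHpA (alias CN2469) is an AAV transfer plasmid of about 4.5 kb built on a pAAV2 backbone and used to produce recombinant adeno-associated virus for gene delivery to the brain. In bacteria it is maintained by a high-copy ColE1/pUC-type origin and selected with ampicillin through the β-lactamase gene and its own promoter. An f1 phage origin is also present in the backbone, along with short remnants of the pBR322 bom and rop regions. The annotation finds one full AAV2 inverted terminal repeat downstream of the cassette and only short ITR fragments at the upstream end. This may reflect how difficult these repeats are to sequence and annotate, so it does not necessarily mean the repeat is truncated.

Between the ITRs sits a compact enhancer-reporter cassette. AiE0509h, a candidate enhancer sequence, is placed ahead of the minBG minimal promoter, which on its own should give little expression, so that transcription depends on enhancer activity in particular cell populations. Neither the enhancer nor the minimal promoter is called out in the feature table, but both presumably lie in the unannotated stretch upstream of the reporter. The reporter is SYFP2, a rapidly maturing monomeric yellow fluorescent protein. It is followed by WPRE3, a shortened woodchuck hepatitis virus posttranscriptional element (annotated as two WPRE fragments) that boosts transcript stability and expression, and then by the bovine growth hormone polyadenylation signal. The construct belongs to a collection of enhancer AAVs intended to give genetic access to specific brain cell types. The record does not state which populations AiE0509h targets.
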