Features (pLannotate 1.2.2; 14 found; start..end, strand, type, name):
     12..39      +  repeat_region  AAV2 ITR (fragment): inverted terminal repeat of adeno-associated virus serotype 2 inverted
     68..95      +  repeat_region  AAV2 ITR (fragment): inverted terminal repeat of adeno-associated virus serotype 2 inverted
    532..1248    +  CDS            SYFP2: SYFP2 is a basic (constitutively fluorescent) yellow fluorescent protein published in 2006, derived from Aequorea victoria. It is reported to be a very rapidly-maturing monomer with moderate acid sensitivity.
   1288..1445    +  misc_feature   WPRE (fragment): woodchuck hepatitis virus posttranscriptional regulatory element
   1451..1531    +  misc_feature   WPRE (fragment): woodchuck hepatitis virus posttranscriptional regulatory element
   1548..1659    +  polyA_signal   bGH poly(A) signal: bovine growth hormone polyadenylation signal
   1777..1917    +  repeat_region  AAV2 ITR: inverted terminal repeat of adeno-associated virus serotype 2 inverted
   1922..1973    -  misc_feature   bom (fragment): basis of mobility region from pBR322
   1992..2447    +  rep_origin     f1 ori (sequence partly withheld): f1 bacteriophage origin of replication; arrow indicates direction of (+) strand synthesis
   2448..2497    -  misc_feature   bom (fragment): basis of mobility region from pBR322
   2599..2634    -  CDS            rop (fragment): Rop protein, which maintains plasmids at low copy number; rop
   2729..2833    +  promoter       AmpR promoter: bla
   2834..3694    +  CDS            AmpR: β-lactamase; bla; confers resistance to ampicillin, carbenicillin, and related antibiotics
   3865..4453    +  rep_origin     ori: high-copy-number ColE1/pMB1/pBR322/pUC origin of replication
>Addgene plasmid #230212 | AiP12469 - pAAV-AiE0509h-minBG-SYFP2-WPRE3-BGHpA (Alias: CN2469) | addgene full sequence | sequence record 473521 | Addgene NGS Result
CCTGCAGGCAGCTGCGCGCTCGCTCGCTCACTGAGGCCGCCCGGGCGTCGGGCGACCTTTGGTCGCCCGG
CCTCAGTGAGCGAGCGAGCGCGCAGAGAGGGAGTGGCCAACTCCATCACTAGGGGTTCCTGCGGCCGCAC
GCGTAGAGCTACATACCAGCATGCTAAAATGGCCCATGGCACAAACAACATCGTTAGATGTCAGGATTCT
TACCATCCCAGGCTCTCCTTTGCCTTCTCCTCTTTTCTTCTTCCTCCTCCTCTTCCAAATGCATGCAAAT
AAGGGATGCACACTTCATCAAACAGCCCTAAACCTGTCAGAGCAGCTGCTAGCAGAAGCCAAGTTCATGC
CTGGCTTTCTCCCGTCTCCTGTGCCAGCCCCCACCGCACGCCCTCCCGATCCTGGTGATTTTTAAAGTGA
AAAGCAGGTAGCGAGCTCGGGCTGGGCATAAAAGTCAGGGCAGAGCCATCTATTGCTTACATTTGCTTCT
GGGATCCAGATCTTTCGAAGCTAGCGCTACCGGTCGCCACCATGGTGAGCAAGGGCGAGGAGCTGTTCAC
CGGGGTGGTGCCCATCCTGGTCGAGCTGGACGGCGACGTAAACGGCCACAAGTTCAGCGTGTCCGGCGAG
GGCGAGGGCGATGCCACCTACGGCAAGCTGACCCTGAAGCTGATCTGCACCACCGGCAAGCTGCCCGTGC
CCTGGCCCACCCTCGTGACCACCCTGGGCTACGGCGTGCAGTGCTTCGCCCGCTACCCCGACCACATGAA
GCAGCACGACTTCTTCAAGTCCGCCATGCCCGAAGGCTACGTCCAGGAGCGCACCATCTTCTTCAAGGAC
GACGGCAACTACAAGACCCGCGCCGAGGTGAAGTTCGAGGGCGACACCCTGGTGAACCGCATCGAGCTGA
AGGGCATCGACTTCAAGGAGGACGGCAACATCCTGGGGCACAAGCTGGAGTACAACTACAACAGCCACAA
CGTCTATATCACCGCCGACAAGCAGAAGAACGGCATCAAGGCCAACTTCAAGATCCGCCACAACATCGAG
GACGGCGGCGTGCAGCTCGCCGACCACTACCAGCAGAACACCCCCATCGGCGACGGCCCCGTGCTGCTGC
CCGACAACCACTACCTGAGCTACCAGTCCAAGCTGAGCAAAGACCCCAACGAGAAGCGCGATCACATGGT
CCTGCTGGAGTTCGTGACCGCCGCCGGGATCACTCTCGGCATGGACGAGCTGTACAAGTAAGTCGACGGC
GCGCCGCGGCCGCGAATTCGATATCATAATCAACCTCTGGATTACAAAATTTGTGAAAGATTGACTGGTA
TTCTTAACTATGTTGCTCCTTTTACGCTATGTGGATACGCTGCTTTAATGCCTTTGTATCATGCTATTGC
TTCCCGTATGGCTTTCATTTTCTCCTCCTTGTATAAATCCTGGTTAGTTCTTGCCACGGCGGAACTCATC
GCCGCCTGCCTTGCCCGCTGCTGGACAGGGGCTCGGCTGTTGGGCACTGACAATTCCGTGGCTCGAGAGA
TCTTCGACTGTGCCTTCTAGTTGCCAGCCATCTGTTGTTTGCCCCTCCCCCGTGCCTTCCTTGACCCTGG
AAGGTGCCACTCCCACTGTCCTTTCCTAATAAAATGAGGAAATTGCATCGCATTGTCTGAGTAGGTGTCA
TTCTATTCTGGGGGGTGGGGTGGGGCAGGACAGCAAGGGGGAGGATTGGGAAGACAATAGCAGGCATGAG
ATCTCACGTGCGGACCGAGCGGCCGCAGGAACCCCTAGTGATGGAGTTGGCCACTCCCTCTCTGCGCGCT
CGCTCGCTCACTGAGGCCGGGCGACCAAAGGTCGCCCGACGCCCGGGCTTTGCCCGGGCGGCCTCAGTGA
GCGAGCGAGCGCGCAGCTGCCTGCAGGGGCGCCTGATGCGGTATTTTCTCCTTACGCATCTGTGCGGTAT
TTCACACCGCATA
[95 nt withheld, positions 1974-2068]
T
[46 nt withheld, positions 2070-2115]
C
[141 nt withheld, positions 2117-2257]
CCTTTGACGTTGGAGTCCACGTTCTTT
[37 nt withheld, positions 2285-2321]
ACTCTATCTCGGGCTATTCTTTTGATTTATAAGGGATTTTGCCGATTTCGGTCTATTGGTTAAAAAATGA
GCTGATTTAACAAAAATTTAACGCGAATTTTAACAAAATATTAACGTTTACAATTTTATGGTGCACTCTC
AGTACAATCTGCTCTGATGCCGCATAGTTAAGCCAGCCCCGACACCCGCCAACACCCGCTGACGCGCCCT
GACGGGCTTGTCTGCTCCCGGCATCCGCTTACAGACAAGCTGTGACCGTCTCCGGGAGCTGCATGTGTCA
GAGGTTTTCACCGTCATCACCGAAACGCGCGAGACGAAAGGGCCTCGTGATACGCCTATTTTTATAGGTT
AATGTCATGATAATAATGGTTTCTTAGACGTCAGGTGGCACTTTTCGGGGAAATGTGCGCGGAACCCCTA
TTTGTTTATTTTTCTAAATACATTCAAATATGTATCCGCTCATGAGACAATAACCCTGATAAATGCTTCA
ATAATATTGAAAAAGGAAGAGTATGAGTATTCAACATTTCCGTGTCGCCCTTATTCCCTTTTTTGCGGCA
TTTTGCCTTCCTGTTTTTGCTCACCCAGAAACGCTGGTGAAAGTAAAAGATGCTGAAGATCAGTTGGGTG
CACGAGTGGGTTACATCGAACTGGATCTCAACAGCGGTAAGATCCTTGAGAGTTTTCGCCCCGAAGAACG
TTTTCCAATGATGAGCACTTTTAAAGTTCTGCTATGTGGCGCGGTATTATCCCGTATTGACGCCGGGCAA
GAGCAACTCGGTCGCCGCATACACTATTCTCAGAATGACTTGGTTGAGTACTCACCAGTCACAGAAAAGC
ATCTTACGGATGGCATGACAGTAAGAGAATTATGCAGTGCTGCCATAACCATGAGTGATAACACTGCGGC
CAACTTACTTCTGACAACGATCGGAGGACCGAAGGAGCTAACCGCTTTTTTGCACAACATGGGGGATCAT
GTAACTCGCCTTGATCGTTGGGAACCGGAGCTGAATGAAGCCATACCAAACGACGAGCGTGACACCACGA
TGCCTGTAGCAATGGCAACAACGTTGCGCAAACTATTAACTGGCGAACTACTTACTCTAGCTTCCCGGCA
ACAATTAATAGACTGGATGGAGGCGGATAAAGTTGCAGGACCACTTCTGCGCTCGGCCCTTCCGGCTGGC
TGGTTTATTGCTGATAAATCTGGAGCCGGTGAGCGTGGGTCTCGCGGTATCATTGCAGCACTGGGGCCAG
ATGGTAAGCCCTCCCGTATCGTAGTTATCTACACGACGGGGAGTCAGGCAACTATGGATGAACGAAATAG
ACAGATCGCTGAGATAGGTGCCTCACTGATTAAGCATTGGTAACTGTCAGACCAAGTTTACTCATATATA
CTTTAGATTGATTTAAAACTTCATTTTTAATTTAAAAGGATCTAGGTGAAGATCCTTTTTGATAATCTCA
TGACCAAAATCCCTTAACGTGAGTTTTCGTTCCACTGAGCGTCAGACCCCGTAGAAAAGATCAAAGGATC
TTCTTGAGATCCTTTTTTTCTGCGCGTAATCTGCTGCTTGCAAACAAAAAAACCACCGCTACCAGCGGTG
GTTTGTTTGCCGGATCAAGAGCTACCAACTCTTTTTCCGAAGGTAACTGGCTTCAGCAGAGCGCAGATAC
CAAATACTGTTCTTCTAGTGTAGCCGTAGTTAGGCCACCACTTCAAGAACTCTGTAGCACCGCCTACATA
CCTCGCTCTGCTAATCCTGTTACCAGTGGCTGCTGCCAGTGGCGATAAGTCGTGTCTTACCGGGTTGGAC
TCAAGACGATAGTTACCGGATAAGGCGCAGCGGTCGGGCTGAACGGGGGGTTCGTGCACACAGCCCAGCT
TGGAGCGAACGACCTACACCGAACTGAGATACCTACAGCGTGAGCTATGAGAAAGCGCCACGCTTCCCGA
AGGGAGAAAGGCGGACAGGTATCCGGTAAGCGGCAGGGTCGGAACAGGAGAGCGCACGAGGGAGCTTCCA
GGGGGAAACGCCTGGTATCTTTATAGTCCTGTCGGGTTTCGCCACCTCTGACTTGAGCGTCGATTTTTGT
GATGCTCGTCAGGGGGGCGGAGCCTATGGAAAAACGCCAGCAACGCGGCCTTTTTACGGTTCCTGGCCTT
TTGCTGGCCTTTTGCTCACATGT
